Addgene plasmid #118665: pBA cHA-FG1
Purpose: Plant overexpression
Depositing lab: Kristiina Himanen. Publication: Genomic and Phenomic Screens for Flower Related RING Type Ubiquitin E3 Ligases in Arabidopsis. Pavicic M, Mouhu K, Wang F, Bilicka M, Chovancek E, Himanen K. Front Plant Sci. 2017 Mar 28;8:416. doi: 10.3389/fpls.2017.00416. eCollection 2017. PubMed 28400782.
Backbone
  Vector backbone: pBA cHA
  Vector type: Plant Expression
  Selectable markers: Basta
Growth in bacteria
  Bacterial resistance: Spectinomycin, 50 μg/mL
  Growth temperature: 37°C
  Growth strain: DH5alpha
  Copy number: Low Copy
Gene/Insert
  Gene/Insert name: AT3G07200
  Species: A. thaliana (mustard weed)
  Insert size (bp): 549
  Entrez Gene: AT3G07200 (a.k.a. AT3G07200)
  Promoter: CaMV35S
  Tag / fusion protein: HA (C terminal on insert)
  Cloning method: Gateway Cloning
Terms and licenses: Academic/Nonprofit Terms; Industry Terms: Not Available to Industry
Depositor comments: 28 C in GV3101 (pMP90) strain Our work is based on genomic approaches in Arabidopsis thaliana and groups of genes are presented in all of the following publications: Pavicic Mirko (2019). Multifaceted roles of RING-type ubiquitin E3 ligases: reverse phenomic approaches. http://urn.fi/URN:ISBN:978-951-51-5483-5 Pavicic M., Mouhu K., Wang F., Bilicka M., Chovancek E., & Himanen K. (2017). Genomic and phenomic screens for flower related RING type ubiquitin E3 ligases in Arabidopsis. Frontiers in Plant Science. doi.org/10.3389/fpls.2017.00416 Pavicic M., Wang F., Mouhu K., Himanen K. (2019). High throughput in vitro seed germination screen identified new ABA responsive RING-type ubiquitin E3 ligases in Arabidopsis thaliana. Plant Cell Tissue and Organ Culture. https://link.springer.com/article/10.1007/s11240-019-01700-9
How to cite: pBA cHA-FG1 was a gift from Kristiina Himanen (Addgene plasmid # 118665 ; http://n2t.net/addgene:118665 ; RRID:Addgene_118665)
