[The description below was written by a language model from this plasmid's Addgene catalogue record and pLannotate feature annotations shown in this document.]
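Description:
pBA cHA-FG1 is a binary T-DNA plasmid of about 10.9 kb for overexpressing an Arabidopsis thaliana gene in plants, built on the pBA cHA backbone. Outside the T-DNA, the annotated sequence carries a ColE1/pBR322-type origin with the bom mobilisation region for maintenance in E. coli. It also carries the pVS1 origin with its RepA replication and StaA stability genes, which allow replication in Agrobacterium; the depositor notes use in strain GV3101 (pMP90). Bacterial selection is by spectinomycin through an aadA (SmR) gene, and the catalogue lists the plasmid as low copy.

Between the nopaline-type left and right border repeats lie two plant expression units. The first is the selectable marker, the bar (phosphinothricin acetyltransferase) gene driven by the NOS promoter and ended by the pea rbcS-E9 terminator, which gives Basta resistance to transformed plants. The second is the payload, in which the constitutive CaMV 35S promoter drives the 549 bp AT3G07200 coding sequence. The insert is flanked by attB1 and attB2 sites left by Gateway recombination and is followed by the NOS terminator. The catalogue records a C-terminal HA epitope tag on the insert. The automated annotation does not mark this tag, but it would presumably sit in the unannotated stretch between attB2 and the terminator. The annotation's partial match to human RNF10 within the insert probably reflects a conserved RING domain, since the associated publication concerns RING-type ubiquitin E3 ligases. Short lac, Tn5 transposase and gentamicin-resistance fragments appear to be non-functional backbone remnants.

The construct is intended for Agrobacterium-mediated transformation to produce plants constitutively expressing HA-tagged AT3G07200. It belongs to a gene set used in genomic and phenomic screens of flower-related RING E3 ligases.
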