Features (pLannotate 1.2.2; 28 found; start..end, strand, type, name):
      1..589     -  rep_origin     ori: high-copy-number ColE1/pMB1/pBR322/pUC origin of replication
    835..1622    -  CDS            SmR (fragment): aminoglycoside adenylyltransferase (Murphy, 1985); aadA; confers resistance to spectinomycin and streptomycin
   1633..1689    -  CDS            GmR (fragment): gentamycin acetyltransferase; aacC1; confers resistance to gentamycin
   1865..1888    -  promoter       Pc promoter (fragment): intI1 (promoter lies within the coding sequence); class 1 integron promoter
   2147..2171    +  misc_feature   LB T-DNA repeat: left border repeat from nopaline C58 T-DNA
   2249..2403    -  CDS            lacZα (fragment): LacZα fragment of β-galactosidase; lacZ fragment
   2406..2434    -  misc_feature   MCS (fragment): pUC18/19 multiple cloning site
   2462..3103    -  terminator     E9 terminator: terminator and polyadenylation signal from the pea rbcS-E9 gene
   3147..3698    -  CDS            BlpR: phosphinothricin acetyltransferase; Streptomyces hygroscopicus bar; confers resistance to bialophos or phosphinothricin
   3749..3928    -  promoter       NOS promoter: nopaline synthase promoter
   4008..4331    -  CDS            tnpA (fragment): TN5P_ECOLX - Also known as tnp. Experimental evidence at protein level: Swiss-Prot protein existence level 1. Mediates transposition of transposon Tn5 by a 'cut and paste' mechanism. First, the monomeric transposase binds the 19 bp inverted DNA repeats flanking the transposon. Then, dimerization of the DNA- bound transposase creates a synaptic DNA complex. After nicking of the first DNA strand, excision of the transposon proceeds through a series of intermediates. The transposase then mediates the insertion of the transposon at a new site by strand transfer. The activity of the wild- type tran
   4838..5179    +  promoter       CaMV 35S promoter: strong constitutive promoter from cauliflower mosaic virus
   5216..5240    +  protein_bind   attB1: mutant version of attB; recombination site for the Gateway® BP reaction BP Clonase™
   5618..5761    +  CDS            RNF10 (fragment): RNF10_HUMAN - Also known as KIAA0262, RIE2. Experimental evidence at protein level: Swiss-Prot protein existence level 1. Transcriptional factor involved in the regulation of MAG (Myelin-associated glycoprotein) expression. Acts as a regulator of Schwann cell differentiation and myelination. From Homo sapiens (Human).
   5790..5814    -  protein_bind   attB2: mutant version of attB; recombination site for the Gateway® BP reaction BP Clonase™
   5983..6235    +  terminator     NOS terminator: nopaline synthase terminator and poly(A) signal
   6274..6296    -  protein_bind   lac operator (fragment): The lac repressor binds to the lac operator to inhibit transcription in E. coli. This inhibition can be relieved by adding lactose or isopropyl-β-D-thiogalactopyranoside (IPTG). lac repressor encoded by lacI
   6300..6330    -  promoter       lac promoter: promoter for the E. coli lac operon
   6345..6366    -  protein_bind   CAP binding site: CAP binding activates transcription in the presence of cAMP. E. coli catabolite activator protein
   6379..6467    -  CDS            lacI (fragment): lac repressor; lacI; The lac repressor binds to the lac operator to inhibit transcription in E. coli. This inhibition can be relieved by adding lactose or isopropyl-β-D-thiogalactopyranoside (IPTG).
   6524..6548    +  misc_feature   RB T-DNA repeat: right border repeat from nopaline C58 T-DNA
   6918..7319    +  CDS            Y4CG_SINFN (fragment): Protein inferred from homology: Swiss-Prot protein existence level 3. From Sinorhizobium fredii (strain NBRC 101917 / NGR234).
   7879..8508    +  CDS            pVS1 StaA: stability protein from the Pseudomonas plasmid pVS1 (Heeb et al., 2000)
   8937..10010   +  CDS            pVS1 RepA: replication protein from the Pseudomonas plasmid pVS1 (Heeb et al., 2000)
  10076..10270   +  rep_origin     pVS1 oriV: origin of replication for the Pseudomonas plasmid pVS1 (Heeb et al., 2000)
  10473..10512   +  CDS            rop (fragment): Rop protein, which maintains plasmids at low copy number; rop
  10614..10754   +  misc_feature   bom: basis of mobility region from pBR322
  10759..10892   -  rep_origin     RSF ori (fragment): Plasmids containing the RSF 1030 origin of replication can be propagated in E. coli cells that contain additional plasmids with compatible origins.
>Addgene plasmid #118665 | pBA cHA-FG1 | addgene full sequence | sequence record 229832 | Addgene NGS Result
TTTCCATAGGCTCCGCCCCCCTGACGAGCATCACAAAAATCGACGCTCAAGTCAGAGGTGGCGAAACCCG
ACAGGACTATAAAGATACCAGGCGTTTCCCCCTGGAAGCTCCCTCGTGCGCTCTCCTGTTCCGACCCTGC
CGCTTACCGGATACCTGTCCGCCTTTCTCCCTTCGGGAAGCGTGGCGCTTTCTCATAGCTCACGCTGTAG
GTATCTCAGTTCGGTGTAGGTCGTTCGCTCCAAGCTGGGCTGTGTGCACGAACCCCCCGTTCAGCCCGAC
CGCTGCGCCTTATCCGGTAACTATCGTCTTGAGTCCAACCCGGTAAGACACGACTTATCGCCACTGGCAG
CAGCCACTGGTAACAGGATTAGCAGAGCGAGGTATGTAGGCGGTGCTACAGAGTTCTTGAAGTGGTGGCC
TAACTACGGCTACACTAGAAGGACAGTATTTGGTATCTGCGCTCTGCTGAAGCCAGTTACCTTCGGAAAA
AGAGTTGGTAGCTCTTGATCCGGCAAACAAACCACCGCTGGTAGCGGTGGTTTTTTTGTTTGCAAGCAGC
AGATTACGCGCAGAAAAAAAGGATCTCAAGAAGATCCTTTGATCTTTTCTACGGGGTCTGACGCTCAGTG
GAACGAAAACTCACGTTAAGGGATTTTGGTCATGCATGATATATCTCCCAATTTGTGTAGGGCTTATTAT
GCACGCTTAAAAATAATAAAAGCAGACTTGACCTGATAGTTTGGCTGTGAGCAATTATGTGCTTAGTGCA
TCTAACGCTTGAGTTAAGCCGCGCCGCGAAGCGGCGTCGGCTTGAACGAATTTCTAGCTAGACATTATTT
GCCGACTACCTTGGTGATCTCGCCTTTCACGTAGTGGACAAATTCTTCCAACTGATCTGCGCGCGAGGCC
AAGCGATCTTCTTCTTGTCCAAGATAAGCCTGTCTAGCTTCAAGTATGACGGGCTGATACTGGGCCGGCA
GGCGCTCCATTGCCCAGTCGGCAGCGACATCCTTCGGCGCGATTTTGCCGGTTACTGCGCTGTACCAAAT
GCGGGACAACGTAAGCACTACATTTCGCTCATCGCCAGCCCAGTCGGGCGGCGAGTTCCATAGCGTTAAG
GTTTCATTTAGCGCCTCAAATAGATCCTGTTCAGGAACCGGATCAAAGAGTTCCTCCGCCGCTGGACCTA
CCAAGGCAACGCTATGTTCTCTTGCTTTTGTCAGCAAGATAGCCAGATCAATGTCGATCGTGGCTGGCTC
GAAGATACCTGCAAGAATGTCATTGCGCTGCCATTCTCCAAATTGCAGTTCGCGCTTAGCTGGATAACGC
CACGGAATGATGTCGTCGTGCACAACAATGGTGACTTCTACAGCGCGGAGAATCTCGCTCTCTCCAGGGG
AAGCCGAAGTTTCCAAAAGGTCGTTGATCAAAGCTCGCCGCGTTGTTTCATCAAGCCTTACGGTCACCGT
AACCAGCAAATCAATATCACTGTGTGGCTTCAGGCCGCCATCCACTGCGGAGCCGTACAAATGTACGGCC
AGCAACGTCGGTTCGAGATGGCGCTCGATGACGCCAACTACCTCTGATAGTTGAGTCGATACTTCGGCGA
TCACCGCTTCCCCCATGATGTTTAACTTTGTTTTAGGGCGACTGCCCTGCTGCGTAACATCGTTGCTGCT
CCATAACATCAAACATCGACCCACGGCGTAACGCGCTTGCTGCTTGGATGCCCGAGGCATAGACTGTACC
CCAAAAAAACAGTCATAACAAGCCATGAAAACCGCCACTGCGCCGTTACCACCGCTGCGTTCGGTCAAGG
TTCTGGACCAGTTGCGTGAGCGCATACGCTACTTGCATTACAGCTTACGAACCGAACAGGCTTATGTCCA
CTGGGTTCGTGCCCGAATTGATCACAGGCAGCAACGCTCTGTCATCGTTACAATCAACATGCTACCCTCC
GCGAGATCATCCGTGTTTCAAACCCGGCAGCTTAGTTGCCGTTCTTCCGAATAGCATCGGTAACATGAGC
AAAGTCTGCCGCCTTACAACGGCTCTCCCGCTGACGCCGTCCCGGACTGATGGGCTGCCTGTATCGAGTG
GTGATTTTGTGCCGAGCTGCCGGTCGGGGAGCTGTTGGCTGGCTGGTGGCAGGATATATTGTGGTGTAAA
CAAATTGACGCTTAGACAACTTAATAACACATTGCGGACGTTTTTAATGTACTGAATTAACGCCGAATTG
CTCTAGCATTCGCCATTCAGGCTGCGCAACTGTTGGGAAGGGCGATCGGTGCGGGCCTCTTCGCTATTAC
GCCAGCTGGCGAAAGGGGGATGTGCTGCAAGGCGATTAAGTTGGGTAACGCCAGGGTTTTCCCAGTCACG
ACGTTGTAAAACGACGGCCAGTGCCAAGCTTGCATGCCTGCAGGTCGACTCTAGTGGGTACCAGCTTGGG
CTGCAGGTCGATTGATGCATGTTGTCAATCAATTGGCAAGTCATAAAATGCATTAAAAAATATTTTCATA
CTCAACTACAAATCCATGAGTATAACTATAATTATAAAGCAATGATTAGAATCTGACAAGGATTCTGGAA
AATTACATAAAGGAAAGTTCATAAATGTCTAAAACACAAGAGGACATACTTGTATTCAGTAACATTTGCA
GCTTTTCTAGGTCTGAAAATATATTTGTTGCCTAGTGAATAAGCATAATGGTACAACTACAAGTGTTTTA
CTCCTCATATTAACTTCGGTCATTAGAGGCCACGATTTGACACATTTTTACTCAAAACAAAATGTTTGCA
TATCTCTTATAATTTCAAATTCAACACACAACAAATAAGAGAAAAAACAAATAATATTAATTTGAGAATG
AACAAAAGGACCATATCATTCATTAACTCTTCTCCATCCATTTCCATTTCACAGTTCGATAGCGAAAACC
GAATAAAAAACACAGTAAATTACAAGCACAACAAATGGTACAAGAAAAACAGTTTTCCCAATGCCATAAT
ACTCAAACTCAGTAGGATTCTGGTGTGTGCGCAATGAAACTGATGCATTGAACTTGACGAACGTTGTCGA
AACCGATGATACGAACGAAAGCTCTAGCTAGAGGATCAGGCCTGAATTCAGATCCTCTAGGGGTCATCAG
ATCTCGGTGACGGGCAGGACCGGACGGGGCGGTACCGGCAGGCTGAAGTCCAGCTGCCAGAAACCCACGT
CATGCCAGTTCCCGTGCTTGAAGCCGGCCGCCCGCAGCATGCCGCGGGGGGCATATCCGAGCGCCTCGTG
CATGCGCACGCTCGGGTCGTTGGGCAGCCCGATGACAGCGACCACGCTCTTGAAGCCCTGTGCCTCCAGG
GACTTCAGCAGGTGGGTGTAGAGCGTGGAGCCCAGTCCCGTCCGCTGGTGGCGGGGGGAGACGTACACGG
TCGACTCGGCCGTCCAGTCGTAGGCGTTGCGTGCCTTCCAGGGGCCCGCGTAGGCGATGCCGGCGACCTC
GCCGTCCACCTCGGCGACGAGCCAGGGATAGCGCTCCCGCAGACGGACGAGGTCGTCCGTCCACTCCTGC
GGTTCCTGCGGCTCGGTACGGAAGTTGACCGTGCTTGTCTCGATGTAGTGGTTGACGATGGTGCAGACCG
CCGGCATGTCCGCCTCGGTGGCACGGCGGATGTCGGCCGGGCGTCGTTCTGGGCTCATGGTAGATCCCCC
TAGAGTCGAGATCTGGATTGAGAGTGAATATGAGACTCTAATTGGATACCGAGGGGAATTTATGGAACGT
CAGTGGAGCATTTTTGACAAGAAATATTTGCTAGCTGATAGTGACCTTAGGCGACTTTTGAACGCGCAAT
AATGGTTTCTGACGTATGTGCTTAGCTCATTAAACTCCAGAAACCCGCGGCTGAGTGGCTCCTTCAACGT
TGCGGTTCTGTCAGTTCCAAACGTAAAACGGCTTGTCCCGCGTCATCGGCGGGGGTCATAACGTGACTCC
CTTAATTCTCCGCTCATGATCTTGATCCCCTGCGCCATCAGATCCTTGGCGGCAAGAAAGCCATCCAGTT
TACTTTGCAGGGCTTCCCAACCTTACCAGAGGGCGCCCCAGCTGGCAATTCCGGTTCGCTTGCTGTCCAT
AAAACCGCCCAGTCTAGCTATCGCCATGTAAGCCCACTGCAAGCTACCTGCTTTCTCTTTGCGCTTGCGT
TTTCCCTTGTCCAGATAGCCCAGTAGCTGACATTCATCCGGGGTCAGCACCGTTTCTGCGGACTGGCTTT
CTACGTGTTCCGCTTCCTTTAGCAGCCCTTGCGCCCTGAGTGCTTGCGGCAGCGTGAAGCTTGCATGCCT
GCAGGTCCCCAGATTAGCCTTTTCAATTTCAGAAAGAATGCTAACCCACAGATGGTTAGAGAGGCTTACG
CAGCAGGTCTCATCAAGACGATCTACCCGAGCAATAATCTCCAGGAAATCAAATACCTTCCCAAGAAGGT
TAAAGATGCAGTCAAAAGATTCAGGACTAACTGCATCAAGAACACAGAGAAAGATATATTTCTCAAGATC
AGAAGTACTATTCCAGTATGGACGATTCAAGGCTTGCTTCACAAACCAAGGCAAGTAATAGAGATTGGAG
TCTCTAAAAAGGTAGTTCCCACTGAATCAAAGGCCATGGAGTCAAAGATTCAAATAGAGGACCTAACAGA
ACTCGCCGTAAAGACTGGCGAACAGTTCATACAGAGTCTCTTACGACTCAATGACAAGAAGAAAATCTTC
GTCAACATGGTGGAGCACGACACACTTGTCTACTCCAAAAATATCAAAGATACAGTCTCAGAAGACCAAA
GGGCAATTGAGACTTTTCAACAAAGGGTAATATCCGGAAACCTCCTCGGATTCCATTGCCCAGCTATCTG
TCACTTTATTGTGAAGATAGTGGAAAAGGAAGGTGGCTCCTACAAATGCCATCATTGCGATAAAGGAAAG
GCCATCGTTGAAGATGCCTCTGCCGACAGTGGTCCCAAAGATGGACCCCCACCCACGAGGAGCATCGTGG
AAAAAGAAGACGTTCCAACCACGTCTTCAAAGCAAGTGGATTGATGTGATATCTCCACTGACGTAAGGGA
TGACGCACAATCCCACTATCCTTCGCAAGACCCTTCCTCTATATAAGGAAGTTCATTTCATTTGGAGAGA
ACACGGGGGACTCTAGAGGATCTCGAGGCGCGCCCACAAGTTTGTACAAAAAAGCAGGCTCTATGGCTTC
TCGGGTGGTGAGGACTAGTATGAGACTTCGAAGGAGGGATGGTGTGACTCAAAACGAACACCAGGGAGAT
CAACAAGTGGCTGACCAAGCTCCAACGGTGCCTCAGATTGTGGCTACTCCTCCTAGGATCAATGTGGTTG
CTATTGAAGATGATGATGATGTTGTTGAATCAACTGCTTCTGCTTTTGCTCAGGCTAAAAACAAATCGAG
AAGTGCACGCAGAGGATCACAAGTAGTTGATGTGGAGTCAGCTGGTGCTAATAGATCCACAAGGCGTCGC
TCTGATCAAACTAGTGTTGACTCAGTTGAGCTTAACAAGCCGAGAAAGTCCAAGGCTGTGGCTCCTCCTG
TAGAGGAACCAAAATTTAGCTGTCCAATCTGTCTGTGTCCATTTACTCAGGAGGTTTCAACGAAATGTGG
TCATATTTTCTGCAAAAAGTGCATAAAGAATGCGTTATCCCTCCAAGCTAAATGCCCGACATGTAGGAAA
AAAATCACTGTTAAGGACCTTATCCGGGTCTTCCTTCCAACCACCAGAAACCCAGCTTTCTTGTACAAAG
TGGTTACGTACATGTATCCTTATGATGTTCCAGATTATGCTAGTCTTATGTACCCATACGACGTGCCTGA
CTACGCATCATTGATGTATCCTTATGATGTTCCAGATTATGCTAGTCTTCCCGGGCCTAGGTGTACAGAC
GTCTTAATTAACTAGTGAGCTCGAATTTCCCCGATCGTTCAAACATTTGGCAATAAAGTTTCTTAAGATT
GAATCCTGTTGCCGGTCTTGCGATGATTATCATATAATTTCTGTTGAATTACGTTAAGCATGTAATAATT
AACATGTAATGCATGACGTTATTTATGAGATGGGTTTTTATGATTAGAGTCCCGCAATTATACATTTAAT
ACGCGATAGAAAACAAAATATAGCGCGCAAACTAGGATAAATTATCGCGCGCGGTGTCATCTATGTTACT
AGATCGGGAATTCGTAATCATGTCATAGCTGTTTCCTGTGTGAAATTGTTATCCGCTCACAATTCCACAC
AACATACGAGCCGGAAGCATAAAGTGTAAAGCCTGGGGTGCCTAATGAGTGAGCTAACTCACATTAATTG
CGTTGCGCTCACTGCCCGCTTTCCAGTCGGGAAACCTGTCGTGCCAGCTGCATTAATGAATCGGCCAACG
CGCGGGGAGAGGCGGTTTGCGTATTGGAGCTTGAGCTTGGATCAGATTGTCGTTTCCCGCCTTCAGTTTA
AACTATCAGTGTTTGACAGGATATATTGGCGGGTAAACCTAAGAGAAAAGAGCGTTTATTAGAATAATCG
GATATTTAAAAGGGCGTGAAAAGGTTTATCCGTTCGTCCATTTGTATGTGCATGCCAACCACAGGGTTCC
CCTCGGGATCAAAGTACTTTAAAGTACTTTAAAGTACTTTAAAGTACTTTGATCCAACCCCTCCGCTGCT
ATAGTGCAGTCGGCTTCTGACGTTCAGTGCAGCCGTCTTCTGAAAACGACATGTCGCACAAGTCCTAAGT
TACGCGACAGGCTGCCGCCCTGCCCTTTTCCTGGCGTTTTCTTGTCGCGTGTTTTAGTCGCATAAAGTAG
AATACTTGCGACTAGAACCGGAGACATTACGCCATGAACAAGAGCGCCGCCGCTGGCCTGCTGGGCTATG
CCCGCGTCAGCACCGACGACCAGGACTTGACCAACCAACGGGCCGAACTGCACGCGGCCGGCTGCACCAA
GCTGTTTTCCGAGAAGATCACCGGCACCAGGCGCGACCGCCCGGAGCTGGCCAGGATGCTTGACCACCTA
CGCCCTGGCGACGTTGTGACAGTGACCAGGCTAGACCGCCTGGCCCGCAGCACCCGCGACCTACTGGACA
TTGCCGAGCGCATCCAGGAGGCCGGCGCGGGCCTGCGTAGCCTGGCAGAGCCGTGGGCCGACACCACCAC
GCCGGCCGGCCGCATGGTGTTGACCGTGTTCGCCGGCATTGCCGAGTTCGAGCGTTCCCTAATCATCGAC
CGCACCCGGAGCGGGCGCGAGGCCGCCAAGGCCCGAGGCGTGAAGTTTGGCCCCCGCCCTACCCTCACCC
CGGCACAGATCGCGCACGCCCGCGAGCTGATCGACCAGGAAGGCCGCACCGTGAAAGAGGCGGCTGCACT
GCTTGGCGTGCATCGCTCGACCCTGTACCGCGCACTTGAGCGCAGCGAGGAAGTGACGCCCACCGAGGCC
AGGCGGCGCGGTGCCTTCCGTGAGGACGCATTGACCGAGGCCGACGCCCTGGCGGCCGCCGAGAATGAAC
GCCAAGAGGAACAAGCATGAAACCGCACCAGGACGGCCAGGACGAACCGTTTTTCATTACCGAAGAGATC
GAGGCGGAGATGATCGCGGCCGGGTACGTGTTCGAGCCGCCCGCGCACGTCTCAACCGTGCGGCTGCATG
AAATCCTGGCCGGTTTGTCTGATGCCAAGCTGGCGGCCTGGCCGGCCAGCTTGGCCGCTGAAGAAACCGA
GCGCCGCCGTCTAAAAAGGTGATGTGTATTTGAGTAAAACAGCTTGCGTCATGCGGTCGCTGCGTATATG
ATGCGATGAGTAAATAAACAAATACGCAAGGGGAACGCATGAAGGTTATCGCTGTACTTAACCAGAAAGG
CGGGTCAGGCAAGACGACCATCGCAACCCATCTAGCCCGCGCCCTGCAACTCGCCGGGGCCGATGTTCTG
TTAGTCGATTCCGATCCCCAGGGCAGTGCCCGCGATTGGGCGGCCGTGCGGGAAGATCAACCGCTAACCG
TTGTCGGCATCGACCGCCCGACGATTGACCGCGACGTGAAGGCCATCGGCCGGCGCGACTTCGTAGTGAT
CGACGGAGCGCCCCAGGCGGCGGACTTGGCTGTGTCCGCGATCAAGGCAGCCGACTTCGTGCTGATTCCG
GTGCAGCCAAGCCCTTACGACATATGGGCCACCGCCGACCTGGTGGAGCTGGTTAAGCAGCGCATTGAGG
TCACGGATGGAAGGCTACAAGCGGCCTTTGTCGTGTCGCGGGCGATCAAAGGCACGCGCATCGGCGGTGA
GGTTGCCGAGGCGCTGGCCGGGTACGAGCTGCCCATTCTTGAGTCCCGTATCACGCAGCGCGTGAGCTAC
CCAGGCACTGCCGCCGCCGGCACAACCGTTCTTGAATCAGAACCCGAGGGCGACGCTGCCCGCGAGGTCC
AGGCGCTGGCCGCTGAAATTAAATCAAAACTCATTTGAGTTAATGAGGTAAAGAGAAAATGAGCAAAAGC
ACAAACACGCTAAGTGCCGGCCGTCCGAGCGCACGCAGCAGCAAGGCTGCAACGTTGGCCAGCCTGGCAG
ACACGCCAGCCATGAAGCGGGTCAACTTTCAGTTGCCGGCGGAGGATCACACCAAGCTGAAGATGTACGC
GGTACGCCAAGGCAAGACCATTACCGAGCTGCTATCTGAATACATCGCGCAGCTACCAGAGTAAATGAGC
AAATGAATAAATGAGTAGATGAATTTTAGCGGCTAAAGGAGGCGGCATGGAAAATCAAGAACAACCAGGC
ACCGACGCCGTGGAATGCCCCATGTGTGGAGGAACGGGCGGTTGGCCAGGCGTAAGCGGCTGGGTTGTCT
GCCGGCCCTGCAATGGCACTGGAACCCCCAAGCCCGAGGAATCGGCGTGAGCGGTCGCAAACCATCCGGC
CCGGTACAAATCGGCGCGGCGCTGGGTGATGACCTGGTGGAGAAGTTGAAGGCCGCGCAGGCCGCCCAGC
GGCAACGCATCGAGGCAGAAGCACGCCCCGGTGAATCGTGGCAAGCGGCCGCTGATCGAATCCGCAAAGA
ATCCCGGCAACCGCCGGCAGCCGGTGCGCCGTCGATTAGGAAGCCGCCCAAGGGCGACGAGCAACCAGAT
TTTTTCGTTCCGATGCTCTATGACGTGGGCACCCGCGATAGTCGCAGCATCATGGACGTGGCCGTTTTCC
GTCTGTCGAAGCGTGACCGACGAGCTGGCGAGGTGATCCGCTACGAGCTTCCAGACGGGCACGTAGAGGT
TTCCGCAGGGCCGGCCGGCATGGCCAGTGTGTGGGATTACGACCTGGTACTGATGGCGGTTTCCCATCTA
ACCGAATCCATGAACCGATACCGGGAAGGGAAGGGAGACAAGCCCGGCCGCGTGTTCCGTCCACACGTTG
CGGACGTACTCAAGTTCTGCCGGCGAGCCGATGGCGGAAAGCAGAAAGACGACCTGGTAGAAACCTGCAT
TCGGTTAAACACCACGCACGTTGCCATGCAGCGTACGAAGAAGGCCAAGAACGGCCGCCTGGTGACGGTA
TCCGAGGGTGAAGCCTTGATTAGCCGCTACAAGATCGTAAAGAGCGAAACCGGGCGGCCGGAGTACATCG
AGATCGAGCTAGCTGATTGGATGTACCGCGAGATCACAGAAGGCAAGAACCCGGACGTGCTGACGGTTCA
CCCCGATTACTTTTTGATCGATCCCGGCATCGGCCGTTTTCTCTACCGCCTGGCACGCCGCGCCGCAGGC
AAGGCAGAAGCCAGATGGTTGTTCAAGACGATCTACGAACGCAGTGGCAGCGCCGGAGAGTTCAAGAAGT
TCTGTTTCACCGTGCGCAAGCTGATCGGGTCAAATGACCTGCCGGAGTACGATTTGAAGGAGGAGGCGGG
GCAGGCTGGCCCGATCCTAGTCATGCGCTACCGCAACCTGATCGAGGGCGAAGCATCCGCCGGTTCCTAA
TGTACGGAGCAGATGCTAGGGCAAATTGCCCTAGCAGGGGAAAAAGGTCGAAAAGGTCTCTTTCCTGTGG
ATAGCACGTACATTGGGAACCCAAAGCCGTACATTGGGAACCGGAACCCGTACATTGGGAACCCAAAGCC
GTACATTGGGAACCGGTCACACATGTAAGTGACTGATATAAAAGAGAAAAAAGGCGATTTTTCCGCCTAA
AACTCTTTAAAACTTATTAAAACTCTTAAAACCCGCCTGGCCTGTGCATAACTGTCTGGCCAGCGCACAG
CCGAAGAGCTGCAAAAAGCGCCTACCCTTCGGTCGCTGCGCTCCCTACGCCCCGCCGCTTCGCGTCGGCC
TATCGCGGCCGCTGGCCGCTCAAAAATGGCTGGCCTACGGCCAGGCAATCTACCAGGGCGCGGACAAGCC
GCGCCGTCGCCACTCGACCGCCGGCGCCCACATCAAGGCACCCTGCCTCGCGCGTTTCGGTGATGACGGT
GAAAACCTCTGACACATGCAGCTCCCGGAGACGGTCACAGCTTGTCTGTAAGCGGATGCCGGGAGCAGAC
AAGCCCGTCAGGGCGCGTCAGCGGGTGTTGGCGGGTGTCGGGGCGCAGCCATGACCCAGTCACGTAGCGA
TAGCGGAGTGTATACTGGCTTAACTATGCGGCATCAGAGCAGATTGTACTGAGAGTGCACCATATGCGGT
GTGAAATACCGCACAGATGCGTAAGGAGAAAATACCGCATCAGGCGCTCTTCCGCTTCCTCGCTCACTGA
CTCGCTGCGCTCGGTCGTTCGGCTGCGGCGAGCGGTATCAGCTCACTCAAAGGCGGTAATACGGTTATCC
ACAGAATCAGGGGATAACGCAGGAAAGAACATGTGAGCAAAAGGCCAGCAAAAGGCCAGGAACCGTAAAA
AGGCCGCGTTGCTGGCGTT
